Addgene plasmid #55863: mRuby-FYN-N-10
Purpose: Localization: Membrane Associated Kinase, Excitation: 558, Emission: 605
Depositing lab: Michael Davidson. Depositing organization: Florida State University, Tallahassee.
Backbone
  Vector backbone: mRuby-N1
  Backbone size w/o insert (bp): 4750
  Vector type: Mammalian Expression
  Selectable markers: Neomycin (select with G418)
Growth in bacteria
  Bacterial resistance: Kanamycin, 50 μg/mL
  Growth temperature: 37°C
  Growth strain: DH5alpha
  Copy number: High Copy
Gene/Insert
  Gene/Insert name: FYN (alt name: NM_153048.1)
  Species: H. sapiens (human)
  Entrez Gene: FYN (a.k.a. SLK, SYN, p59-FYN)
  Promoter: CMV
  Tag / fusion protein: mRuby (C terminal on backbone)
  Cloning method: Unknown
  Sequencing primers: 5′ CMV-F; 3′ SV40pA-R
Terms and licenses: Academic/Nonprofit Terms; Industry Terms
Depositor comments: . Excitation = 558; Emission = 605
How to cite: mRuby-FYN-N-10 was a gift from Michael Davidson (Addgene plasmid # 55863 ; http://n2t.net/addgene:55863 ; RRID:Addgene_55863)
