[The description below was written by a language model from this plasmid's Addgene catalogue record and pLannotate feature annotations shown in this document.]
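Description:
mRuby-FYN-N-10 is a mammalian expression plasmid built on the mRuby-N1 backbone, a layout in which the gene of interest is placed upstream of the fluorescent protein so that the fluorophore is fused to its C terminus. The sequenced record is about 6.1 kb. It replicates in E. coli from a high-copy ColE1/pUC-type origin and also carries an f1 phage origin. A single NeoR/KanR (Tn5 aminoglycoside phosphotransferase) gene provides both selections. A bacterial bla-type promoter drives it for kanamycin resistance in bacteria, and the adjacent SV40 enhancer/early promoter drives it for G418 selection in mammalian cells, with an HSV TK polyadenylation signal downstream. The short ble, bGH poly(A) and SV40 large T antigen matches in the feature table are annotated only as fragments and look like backbone remnants rather than functional parts.

The payload is human FYN, a Src-family non-receptor tyrosine kinase involved in cell growth, adhesion, cytoskeletal remodelling, motility and immune signalling. It is expressed from the human cytomegalovirus immediate early enhancer and promoter. The FYN coding region is annotated as a fragment match to the reference protein. After a short gap that presumably encodes a linker, it is followed by mRuby, a constitutively fluorescent red protein derived from Entacmaea quadricolor, and the transcript ends at an SV40 polyadenylation signal. The catalogue lists excitation at 558 nm and emission at 605 nm and gives the intended localization as a membrane-associated kinase. The construct therefore serves as a red fluorescent fusion marker for imaging FYN distribution in transfected mammalian cells, transiently or after G418 selection of stable lines. The cloning method is not recorded.
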