Features (pLannotate 1.2.2; 15 found; start..end, strand, type, name):
      1..304     +  enhancer       CMV enhancer: human cytomegalovirus immediate early enhancer
    305..508     +  promoter       CMV promoter: human cytomegalovirus (CMV) immediate early promoter
    543..1988    +  CDS            FYN (fragment): FYN_HUMAN - Experimental evidence at protein level: Swiss-Prot protein existence level 1. Non-receptor tyrosine-protein kinase that plays a role in many biological processes including regulation of cell growth and survival, cell adhesion, integrin-mediated signaling, cytoskeletal remodeling, cell motility, immune response and axon guidance. Inactive FYN is phosphorylated on its C-terminal tail within the catalytic domain. Following activation by PKA, the protein subsequently associates with PTK2/FAK1, allowing PTK2/FAK1 phosphorylation, activation and targeting to focal adhesions. Involved in
   2019..2699    +  CDS            mRuby: mRuby is a basic (constitutively fluorescent) red fluorescent protein published in 2009, derived from Entacmaea quadricolor. It has low acid sensitivity.
   2718..2801    +  CDS            large T antigen (fragment): large T antigen from SV40 (simian virus 40)
   2824..2945    +  polyA_signal   SV40 poly(A) signal: SV40 polyadenylation signal
   2979..3407    -  rep_origin     f1 ori (sequence partly withheld): f1 bacteriophage origin of replication; arrow indicates direction of (+) strand synthesis
   3434..3538    +  promoter       AmpR promoter: bla
   3540..3897    +  promoter       SV40 promoter: SV40 enhancer and early promoter
   3932..4726    +  CDS            NeoR/KanR: aminoglycoside phosphotransferase from Tn5; aph(3')-II (or nptII); confers resistance to neomycin, kanamycin, and G418 (Geneticin®)
   4747..4899    +  CDS            ble (fragment): BLE_KLEPN - Experimental evidence at protein level: Swiss-Prot protein existence level 1. Binding protein with a strong affinity to the bleomycin family of antibiotics. Binds to CL990; an antimitotic-antibiotic compound. From Klebsiella pneumoniae.
   4958..5005    +  polyA_signal   HSV TK poly(A) signal: herpes simplex virus thymidine kinase polyadenylation signal (Cole and Stacy, 1985)
   5096..5112    -  polyA_signal   bGH poly(A) signal (fragment): bovine growth hormone polyadenylation signal
   5334..5922    +  rep_origin     ori: high-copy-number ColE1/pMB1/pBR322/pUC origin of replication
   6037..6096    +  enhancer       CMV enhancer (fragment): human cytomegalovirus immediate early enhancer
>Addgene plasmid #55863 | mRuby-FYN-N-10 | addgene full sequence | sequence record 349396 | Addgene NGS Result
CGTTACATAACTTACGGTAAATGGCCCGCCTGGCTGACCGCCCAACGACCCCCGCCCATTGACGTCAATA
ATGACGTATGTTCCCATAGTAACGCCAATAGGGACTTTCCATTGACGTCAATGGGTGGAGTATTTACGGT
AAACTGCCCACTTGGCAGTACATCAAGTGTATCATATGCCAAGTACGCCCCCTATTGACGTCAATGACGG
TAAATGGCCCGCCTGGCATTATGCCCAGTACATGACCTTATGGGACTTTCCTACTTGGCAGTACATCTAC
GTATTAGTCATCGCTATTACCATGGTGATGCGGTTTTGGCAGTACATCAATGGGCGTGGATAGCGGTTTG
ACTCACGGGGATTTCCAAGTCTCCACCCCATTGACGTCAATGGGAGTTTGTTTTGGCACCAAAATCAACG
GGACTTTCCAAAATGTCGTAACAACTCCGCCCCATTGACGCAAATGGGCGGTAGGCGTGTACGGTGGGAG
GTCTATATAAGCAGAGCTGGTTTAGTGAACCGTCAGATCCGCTAGCGCCACCATGGGCTGTGTGCAATGT
AAGGATAAAGAAGCAACAAAACTGACGGAGGAGAGGGACGGCAGCCTGAACCAGAGCTCTGGGTACCGCT
ATGGCACAGACCCCACCCCTCAGCACTACCCCAGCTTCGGTGTGACCTCCATCCCCAACTACAACAACTT
CCACGCAGCCGGGGGCCAAGGACTCACCGTCTTTGGAGGTGTGAACTCTTCGTCTCATACGGGGACCTTG
CGTACGAGAGGAGGAACAGGAGTGACACTCTTTGTGGCCCTTTATGACTATGAAGCACGGACAGAAGATG
ACCTGAGTTTTCACAAAGGAGAAAAATTTCAAATATTGAACAGCTCGGAAGGAGATTGGTGGGAAGCCCG
CTCCTTGACAACTGGAGAGACAGGTTACATTCCCAGCAATTATGTGGCTCCAGTTGACTCTATCCAGGCA
GAAGAGTGGTACTTTGGAAAACTTGGCCGAAAAGATGCTGAGCGACAGCTATTGTCCTTTGGAAACCCAA
GAGGTACCTTTCTTATCCGCGAGAGTGAAACCACCAAAGGTGCCTATTCACTTTCTATCCGTGATTGGGA
TGATATGAAAGGAGACCATGTCAAACATTATAAAATTCGCAAACTTGACAATGGTGGATACTACATTACC
ACCCGGGCCCAGTTTGAAACACTTCAGCAGCTTGTACAACATTACTCAGGTACCTGGAATGGAAACACAA
AAGTAGCCATAAAGACTCTTAAACCAGGCACAATGTCCCCCGAATCATTCCTTGAGGAAGCGCAGATCAT
GAAGAAGCTGAAGCACGACAAGCTGGTCCAGCTCTATGCAGTGGTGTCTGAGGAGCCCATCTACATCGTC
ACCGAGTATATGAACAAAGGAAGTTTACTGGATTTCTTAAAAGATGGAGAAGGAAGAGCTCTGAAATTAC
CAAATCTTGTGGACATGGCAGCACAGGTGGCTGCAGGAATGGCTTACATCGAGCGCATGAATTATATCCA
TAGAGATCTGCGATCAGCAAACATTCTAGTGGGGAATGGACTCATATGCAAGATTGCTGACTTCGGATTG
GCCCGATTGATAGAAGACAATGAGTACACAGCAAGACAAGGTGCAAAGTTCCCCATCAAGTGGACGGCCC
CCGAGGCAGCCCTGTACGGGAGGTTCACAATCAAGTCTGACGTGTGGTCTTTTGGAATCTTACTCACAGA
GCTGGTCACCAAAGGAAGAGTGCCATACCCAGGCATGAACAACCGGGAGGTGCTGGAGCAGGTGGAGCGA
GGCTACAGGATGCCCTGCCCGCAGGACTGCCCCATCTCTCTGCATGAGCTCATGATCCACTGCTGGAAAA
AGGACCCTGAAGAACGCCCCACTTTTGAGTACTTGCAGAGCTTCCTGGAAGACTACTTTACCGCGACAGA
GCCCCAGTACCAACCTGGTGAAAACCTGGCATCCAGCGGGGATCCACCGGTCGCCACCATGAACAGCCTG
ATCAAAGAAAACATGCGGATGAAGGTGGTGCTGGAAGGCAGCGTGAACGGCCACCAGTTCAAGTGCACCG
GCGAGGGCGAGGGCAACCCCTACATGGGCACCCAGACCATGCGGATCAAAGTGATCGAGGGCGGACCTCT
GCCCTTCGCCTTCGACATCCTGGCCACATCCTTCATGTACGGCAGCCGGACCTTCATCAAGTACCCCAAG
GGCATCCCCGATTTCTTCAAGCAGAGCTTCCCCGAGGGCTTCACCTGGGAGAGAGTGACCAGATACGAGG
ACGGCGGCGTGATCACCGTGATGCAGGACACCAGCCTGGAAGATGGCTGCCTGGTGTACCATGCCCAGGT
CAGGGGCGTGAATTTTCCCAGCAACGGCGCCGTGATGCAGAAGAAAACCAAGGGCTGGGAGCCCAACACC
GAGATGATGTACCCCGCTGACGGCGGACTGAGAGGCTACACCCACATGGCCCTGAAGGTGGACGGCGGAG
GGCACCTGAGCTGCAGCTTCGTGACCACCTACCGATCCAAGAAAACCGTGGGCAACATCAAGATGCCCGG
CATCCACGCCGTGGACCACCGGCTGGAAAGGCTGGAAGAGTCCGACAACGAGATGTTCGTGGTGCAGCGG
GAGCACGCCGTGGCCAAGTTCGCCGGCCTGGGCGGAGGGTAAGCGGCCGCGACTCTAGATCATAATCAGC
CATACCACATTTGTAGAGGTTTTACTTGCTTTAAAAAACCTCCCACACCTCCCCCTGAACCTGAAACATA
AAATGAATGCAATTGTTGTTGTTAACTTGTTTATTGCAGCTTATAATGGTTACAAATAAAGCAATAGCAT
CACAAATTTCACAAATAAAGCATTTTTTTCACTGCATTCTAGTTGTGGTTTGTCCAAACTCATCAATGTA
TCTTAAGGCGTAAATTGTAAGCGTTAATATTTTGTTAAAATTCGCGTTAAATTTTTGTTAAATCAGCTCA
TTTTTTAACCAATAGGCCGAAATCGGCAAAATCCCTTATAAATCAAAAGAATAGACCGAGATAGGGT
[37 nt withheld, positions 3078-3114]
AAAGAACGTGGACTCCAACGTCAAAGG
[49 nt withheld, positions 3142-3190]
T
[91 nt withheld, positions 3192-3282]
G
[124 nt withheld, positions 3284-3407]
CAGGTGGCACTTTTCGGGGAAATGTGCGCGGAACCCCTATTTGTTTATTTTTCTAAATACATTCAAATAT
GTATCCGCTCATGAGACAATAACCCTGATAAATGCTTCAATAATATTGAAAAAGGAAGAGTCCTGAGGCG
GAAAGAACCAGCTGTGGAATGTGTGTCAGTTAGGGTGTGGAAAGTCCCCAGGCTCCCCAGCAGGCAGAAG
TATGCAAAGCATGCATCTCAATTAGTCAGCAACCAGGTGTGGAAAGTCCCCAGGCTCCCCAGCAGGCAGA
AGTATGCAAAGCATGCATCTCAATTAGTCAGCAACCATAGTCCCGCCCCTAACTCCGCCCATCCCGCCCC
TAACTCCGCCCAGTTCCGCCCATTCTCCGCCCCATGGCTGACTAATTTTTTTTATTTATGCAGAGGCCGA
GGCCGCCTCGGCCTCTGAGCTATTCCAGAAGTAGTGAGGAGGCTTTTTTGGAGGCCTAGGCTTTTGCAAA
GATCGATCAAGAGACAGGATGAGGATCGTTTCGCATGATTGAACAAGATGGATTGCACGCAGGTTCTCCG
GCCGCTTGGGTGGAGAGGCTATTCGGCTATGACTGGGCACAACAGACAATCGGCTGCTCTGATGCCGCCG
TGTTCCGGCTGTCAGCGCAGGGGCGCCCGGTTCTTTTTGTCAAGACCGACCTGTCCGGTGCCCTGAATGA
ACTGCAAGACGAGGCAGCGCGGCTATCGTGGCTGGCCACGACGGGCGTTCCTTGCGCAGCTGTGCTCGAC
GTTGTCACTGAAGCGGGAAGGGACTGGCTGCTATTGGGCGAAGTGCCGGGGCAGGATCTCCTGTCATCTC
ACCTTGCTCCTGCCGAGAAAGTATCCATCATGGCTGATGCAATGCGGCGGCTGCATACGCTTGATCCGGC
TACCTGCCCATTCGACCACCAAGCGAAACATCGCATCGAGCGAGCACGTACTCGGATGGAAGCCGGTCTT
GTCGATCAGGATGATCTGGACGAAGAGCATCAGGGGCTCGCGCCAGCCGAACTGTTCGCCAGGCTCAAGG
CGAGCATGCCCGACGGCGAGGATCTCGTCGTGACCCATGGCGATGCCTGCTTGCCGAATATCATGGTGGA
AAATGGCCGCTTTTCTGGATTCATCGACTGTGGCCGGCTGGGTGTGGCGGACCGCTATCAGGACATAGCG
TTGGCTACCCGTGATATTGCTGAAGAGCTTGGCGGCGAATGGGCTGACCGCTTCCTCGTGCTTTACGGTA
TCGCCGCTCCCGATTCGCAGCGCATCGCCTTCTATCGCCTTCTTGACGAGTTCTTCTGAGCGGGACTCTG
GGGTTCGAAATGACCGACCAAGCGACGCCCAACCTGCCATCACGAGATTTCGATTCCACCGCCGCCTTCT
ATGAAAGGTTGGGCTTCGGAATCGTTTTCCGGGACGCCGGCTGGATGATCCTCCAGCGCGGGGATCTCAT
GCTGGAGTTCTTCGCCCACCCTAGGGGGAGGCTAACTGAAACACGGAAGGAGACAATACCGGAAGGAACC
CGCGCTATGACGGCAATAAAAAGACAGAATAAAACGCACGGTGTTGGGTCGTTTGTTCATAAACGCGGGG
TTCGGTCCCAGGGCTGGCACTCTGTCGATACCCCACCGAGACCCCATTGGGGCCAATACGCCCGCGTTTC
TTCCTTTTCCCCACCCCACCCCCCAAGTTCGGGTGAAGGCCCAGGGCTCGCAGCCAACGTCGGGGCGGCA
GGCCCTGCCATAGCCTCAGGTTACTCATATATACTTTAGATTGATTTAAAACTTCATTTTTAATTTAAAA
GGATCTAGGTGAAGATCCTTTTTGATAATCTCATGACCAAAATCCCTTAACGTGAGTTTTCGTTCCACTG
AGCGTCAGACCCCGTAGAAAAGATCAAAGGATCTTCTTGAGATCCTTTTTTTCTGCGCGTAATCTGCTGC
TTGCAAACAAAAAAACCACCGCTACCAGCGGTGGTTTGTTTGCCGGATCAAGAGCTACCAACTCTTTTTC
CGAAGGTAACTGGCTTCAGCAGAGCGCAGATACCAAATACTGTTCTTCTAGTGTAGCCGTAGTTAGGCCA
CCACTTCAAGAACTCTGTAGCACCGCCTACATACCTCGCTCTGCTAATCCTGTTACCAGTGGCTGCTGCC
AGTGGCGATAAGTCGTGTCTTACCGGGTTGGACTCAAGACGATAGTTACCGGATAAGGCGCAGCGGTCGG
GCTGAACGGGGGGTTCGTGCACACAGCCCAGCTTGGAGCGAACGACCTACACCGAACTGAGATACCTACA
GCGTGAGCTATGAGAAAGCGCCACGCTTCCCGAAGGGAGAAAGGCGGACAGGTATCCGGTAAGCGGCAGG
GTCGGAACAGGAGAGCGCACGAGGGAGCTTCCAGGGGGAAACGCCTGGTATCTTTATAGTCCTGTCGGGT
TTCGCCACCTCTGACTTGAGCGTCGATTTTTGTGATGCTCGTCAGGGGGGCGGAGCCTATGGAAAAACGC
CAGCAACGCGGCCTTTTTACGGTTCCTGGCCTTTTGCTGGCCTTTTGCTCACATGTTCTTTCCTGCGTTA
TCCCCTGATTCTGTGGATAACCGTATTACCGCCATGCATTAGTTATTAATAGTAATCAATTACGGGGTCA
TTAGTTCATAGCCCATATATGGAGTTCCG
